>Addgene plasmid #10842 | SOST/pcDNA3.1+ | addgene full sequence | sequence record 139186 | Addgene NGS result
AGCGCCCAATACGCAAACCGCCTCTCCCCGCGCGTTGGCCGATTCATTAATGCAGCTGGCACGACAGGTT
TCCCGACTGGAAAGCGGGCAGTGAGCGCAACGCAATTAATGTGAGTTAGCTCACTCATTAGGCACCCCAG
GCTTTACACTTTATGCTTCCGGCTCGTATGTTGTGTGGAATTGTGAGCGGATAACAATTTCACACAGGAA
ACAGCTATGACCATGATTACGCCAAGCTCTAGCTAGAGGTCGACGGTATACAGACATGATAAGATACATT
GATGAGTTTGGACAAACCACAACTAGAATGCAGTGAAAAAAATGCTTTATTTGTGAAATTTGTGATGCTA
TTGCTTTATTTGTAACCATTATAAGCTGCAATAAACAAGTTGGGGTGGGCGAAGAACTCCAGCATGAGAT
CCCCGCGCTGGAGGATCATCCAGCCGGCGTCCCGGAAAACGATTCCGAAGCCCAACCTTTCATAGAAGGC
GGCGGTGGAATCGAAATCTCGTGATGGCAGGTTGGGCGTCGCTTGGTCGGTCATTTCGAACCCCAGAGTC
CCGCTCAGAAGAACTCGTCAAGAAGGCGATAGAAGGCGATGCGCTGCGAATCGGGAGCGGCGATACCGTA
AAGCACGAGGAAGCGGTCAGCCCATTCGCCGCCAAGCTCTTCAGCAATATCACGGGTAGCCAACGCTATG
TCCTGATAGCGGTCCGCCACACCCAGCCGGCCACAGTCGATGAATCCAGAAAAGCGGCCATTTTCCACCA
TGATATTCGGCAAGCAGGCATCGCCATGGGTCACGACGAGATCCTCGCCGTCGGGCATGCCCGCCTTGAG
CCTGGCGAACAGTTCGGCTGGCGCGAGCCCCTGATGCTCTTCGTCCAGATCATCCTGATCGACAAGACCG
GCTTCCATCCGAGTACGTGCTCGCTCGATGCGATGTTTCGCTTGGTGGTCGAATGGGCAGGTAGCCGGAT
CAAGCGTATGCAGCCGCCGCATTGCATCAGCCATGATGGATACTTTCTCGGCAGGAGCAAGGTGAGATGA
CAGGAGATCCTGCCCCGGCACTTCGCCCAATAGCAGCCAGTCCCTTCCCGCTTCAGTGACAACGTCGAGC
ACAGCTGCGCAAGGAACGCCCGTCGTGGCCAGCCACGATAGCCGCGCTGCCTCGTCCTGCAGTTCATTCA
GGGCACCGGACAGGTCGGTCTTGACAAAAAGAACCGGGCGCCCCTGCGCTGACAGCCGGAACACGGCGGC
ATCAGAGCAGCCGATTGTCTGTTGTGCCCAGTCATAGCCGAATAGCCTCTCCACCCAAGCGGCCGGAGAA
CCTGCGTGCAATCCATCTTGTTCAATCATGCGAAACGATCCTCATCCTGTCTCTTGATCAGATCCGAAAA
TGGATATACAAGCTCCCGGGAGCTTTTTGCAAAAGCCTAGGCCTCCAAAAAAGCCTCCTCACTACTTCTG
GAATAGCTCAGAGGCAGAGGCGGCCTCGGCCTCTGCATAAATAAAAAAAATTAGTCAGCCATGGGGCGGA
GAATGGGCGGAACTGGGCGGAGTTAGGGGCGGGATGGGCGGAGTTAGGGGCGGGACTATGGTTGCTGACT
AATTGAGATGCATGCTTTGCATACTTCTGCCTGCTGGGGAGCCTGGGGACTTTCCACACCTGGTTGCTGA
CTAATTGAGATGCATGCTTTGCATACTTCTGCCTGCTGGGGAGCCTGGGGACTTTCCACACCCTAACTGA
CACACATTCCACAGAATTAATTCGCGTTAAATTTTTGTTAAATCAGCTCATTTTTTAACCAATAGGCCGA
AATCGGCAAAATCCCTTATAAATCAAAAGAATAGACCGAGATAGGGT
[37 nt withheld, positions 1868-1904]
AAAGAACGTGGACTCCAACGTCAAAGG
[49 nt withheld, positions 1932-1980]
T
[91 nt withheld, positions 1982-2072]
G
[124 nt withheld, positions 2074-2197]
GGGGATACCCCCTAGAGCCCCAGCTGGTTCTTTCCGCCTCAGAAGCCATAGAGCCCACCGCATCCCCAGC
ATGCCTGCTATTGTCTTCCCAATCCTCCCCCTTGCTGTCCTGCCCCACCCCACCCCCCAGAATAGAATGA
CACCTACTCAGACAATGCGATGCAATTTCCTCATTTTATTAGGAAAGGACAGTGGGAGTGGCACCTTCCA
GGGTCAAGGAAGGCACGGGGGAGGGGCAAACAACAGATGGCTGGCAACTAGAAGGCACAGTCGAGGCTGA
TCAGCGGGTTTAAACGGGCCCTCTAGACTCGAGCGGCCGCCACTGTGCTGGATATCTGCAGAATTCCACC
ACACTGGACTAGTGGATCTTCATTTACCCGGAGACAGGGAGAGGCTCTTCTGCGTGTAGTGGTTGTGCAG
AGCCTCATGCATCACGGAGCATGAGAAGACGTTCCCCTGCTGCCACCTGCTCTTGTCCACGGTGAGCTTG
CTGTAGAGGAAGAAGGAGCCGTCGGAGTCCAGCACGGGAGGCGTGGTCTTGTAGTTGTTCTCCGGCTGCC
CATTGCTCTCCCACTCCACGGCGATGTCGCTGGGATAGAAGCCTTTGACCAGGCAGGTCAGGCTGACCTG
GTTCTTGGTCAGCTCATCCCGGGATGGGGGCAGGGTGTACACCTGTGGTTCTCGGGGCTGCCCTTTGGCT
TTGGAGATGGTTTTCTCGATGGGGGCTGGGAGGGCTTTGTTGGAGACCTTGCACTTGTACTCCTTGCCAT
TCAGCCAGCCCTGGTGCAGGACGGTGAGGACGCTGACCACACGGTACGTGCTGTTGTACTGCCCCTCCCG
CGGCTTTGTCTTGGCATTATGCACCTCCACGCCGTCCACGTACCAGTTGAACTTGACCTCAGGGTCTTCG
TGGCTCACGTCCACCACCACGCATGTGACCTCAGGGGTCCGGGAGATCATGAGGGTGTCCTTGGGTTTTG
GGGGGAAGAGGAAGACTGACGGTCCCCCCAGGAGTTCAGGTGCTGGGCACGGTGGGCATGTGTGAGTTTT
GTCACAAGATTTGCCTCCGCCTCCGCCGGATCCAGAATTCGTGATAACTAGTAGGCGTTCTCCAGCTCGG
CCTGGTTGGCTTTGGCGCTCCGGGCGCGGGGCCGCGGCTTCCGGCCCTTCTGCGGCCGAGCGGCCTCGGT
CCCGAAGTCCTTGAGCTCCGACTGGTTGTGGAAGCGGGTGAGGCGCTTGCACTTGCACGAGGCCACCAGG
CGCACCTTGCGCGCGCGCGGCGCCTCACCACCGGGACACAGCAGCTGCACGCGCTGCGCGCGGTAGCGGT
CGGGGATGCAGCGGAAGTCGGGCCCACTAGGTCGCCACCACTTGCCGCGGCCGATGGCGTTGGGCAGCAG
GCGCGCCGGGCCGCACTGGCCGGAGCACACCAGCTCGGTGACCGGCTTGGCGCTGCGGCACGGCCCATCG
GTCACGTAGCGGGTGAAGTGCAGCTCGCGGCAGCTGTACTCGGACACGTCTTTGGTCTCAAAGGGGTGGT
GGGGAGGCCGCCCTCCGTTCTCCGCCCGGTTCATGGTCTTGTTGTTCTCCAGCTCCGGTGGAGGCTCGGG
GTACTCTCCGAGCTCGGGGATGATTTCCGTGGCATCATTCTTGAACGCCTGCCACCCCTGGCCCTCCACT
ACACGGAAGGCTGTGTGTACCAGCAGGCAGACGAGACACAGGGCCAGTGGGAGCTGCATGGTGGAAAATC
TGAATTCGTCGACAAGCTTAAGTTTAAACGCTAGCCAGCTTGGGTCTCCCTATAGTGAGTCGTATTAATT
TCGATAAGCCAGTAAGCAGTGGGTTCTCTAGTTAGCCAGAGAGCTCTGCTTATATAGACCTCCCACCGTA
CACGCCTACCGCCCATTTGCGTCAATGGGGCGGAGTTGTTACGACATTTTGGAAAGTCCCGTTGATTTTG
GTGCCAAAACAAACTCCCATTGACGTCAATGGGGTGGAGACTTGGAAATCCCCGTGAGTCAAACCGCTAT
CCACGCCCATTGATGTACTGCCAAAACCGCATCACCATGGTAATAGCGATGACTAATACGTAGATGTACT
GCCAAGTAGGAAAGTCCCATAAGGTCATGTACTGGGCATAATGCCAGGCGGGCCATTTACCGTCATTGAC
GTCAATAGGGGGCGTACTTGGCATATGATACACTTGATGTACTGCCAAGTGGGCAGTTTACCGTAAATAC
TCCACCCATTGACGTCAATGGAAAGTCCCTATTGGCGTTACTATGGGAACATACGTCATTATTGACGTCA
ATGGGCGGGGGTCGTTGGGCGGTCAGCCAGGCGGGCCATTTACCGTAAGTTATGTAACGCGGAACTCCAT
ATATGGGCTATGAACTAATGACCCCGTAATTGATTACTATTAATAACTAGTCAATAATCAATGTCAACGC
GTATATCTGGCCCGTACATCGCGAAGCAGCGCAAAACGCCTAACCCTAAGCAGATTCTTCATGCAATTGT
CGGTCAAGCCTTGCCTTGTTGTAGCTTAAATTTTGCTCGCGCACTACTCAGCGACCTCCAACACACAAGC
AGGGAGCAGATACTGGCTTAACTATGCGGCATCAGAGCAGATTGTACTGAGAGTGCACCATAGGGGATCG
GGAGATCTCCCGATCCGTCGACGTCAGGTGGCACTTTTCGGGGAAATGTGCGCGGAACCCCTATTTGTTT
ATTTTTCTAAATACATTCAAATATGTATCCGCTCATGAGACAATAACCCTGATAAATGCTTCAATAATAT
TGAAAAAGGAAGAGTATGAGTATTCAACATTTCCGTGTCGCCCTTATTCCCTTTTTTGCGGCATTTTGCC
TTCCTGTTTTTGCTCACCCAGAAACGCTGGTGAAAGTAAAAGATGCTGAAGATCAGTTGGGTGCACGAGT
GGGTTACATCGAACTGGATCTCAACAGCGGTAAGATCCTTGAGAGTTTTCGCCCCGAAGAACGTTTTCCA
ATGATGAGCACTTTTAAAGTTCTGCTATGTGGCGCGGTATTATCCCGTATTGACGCCGGGCAAGAGCAAC
TCGGTCGCCGCATACACTATTCTCAGAATGACTTGGTTGAGTACTCACCAGTCACAGAAAAGCATCTTAC
GGATGGCATGACAGTAAGAGAATTATGCAGTGCTGCCATAACCATGAGTGATAACACTGCGGCCAACTTA
CTTCTGACAACGATCGGAGGACCGAAGGAGCTAACCGCTTTTTTGCACAACATGGGGGATCATGTAACTC
GCCTTGATCGTTGGGAACCGGAGCTGAATGAAGCCATACCAAACGACGAGCGTGACACCACGATGCCTGT
AGCAATGGCAACAACGTTGCGCAAACTATTAACTGGCGAACTACTTACTCTAGCTTCCCGGCAACAATTA
ATAGACTGGATGGAGGCGGATAAAGTTGCAGGACCACTTCTGCGCTCGGCCCTTCCGGCTGGCTGGTTTA
TTGCTGATAAATCTGGAGCCGGTGAGCGTGGGTCTCGCGGTATCATTGCAGCACTGGGGCCAGATGGTAA
GCCCTCCCGTATCGTAGTTATCTACACGACGGGGAGTCAGGCAACTATGGATGAACGAAATAGACAGATC
GCTGAGATAGGTGCCTCACTGATTAAGCATTGGTAACTGTCAGACCAAGTTTACTCATATATACTTTAGA
TTGATTTAAAACTTCATTTTTAATTTAAAAGGATCTAGGTGAAGATCCTTTTTGATAATCTCATGACCAA
AATCCCTTAACGTGAGTTTTCGTTCCACTGAGCGTCAGACCCCGTAGAAAAGATCAAAGGATCTTCTTGA
GATCCTTTTTTTCTGCGCGTAATCTGCTGCTTGCAAACAAAAAAACCACCGCTACCAGCGGTGGTTTGTT
TGCCGGATCAAGAGCTACCAACTCTTTTTCCGAAGGTAACTGGCTTCAGCAGAGCGCAGATACCAAATAC
TGTTCTTCTAGTGTAGCCGTAGTTAGGCCACCACTTCAAGAACTCTGTAGCACCGCCTACATACCTCGCT
CTGCTAATCCTGTTACCAGTGGCTGCTGCCAGTGGCGATAAGTCGTGTCTTACCGGGTTGGACTCAAGAC
GATAGTTACCGGATAAGGCGCAGCGGTCGGGCTGAACGGGGGGTTCGTGCACACAGCCCAGCTTGGAGCG
AACGACCTACACCGAACTGAGATACCTACAGCGTGAGCTATGAGAAAGCGCCACGCTTCCCGAAGGGAGA
AAGGCGGACAGGTATCCGGTAAGCGGCAGGGTCGGAACAGGAGAGCGCACGAGGGAGCTTCCAGGGGGAA
ACGCCTGGTATCTTTATAGTCCTGTCGGGTTTCGCCACCTCTGACTTGAGCGTCGATTTTTGTGATGCTC
GTCAGGGGGGCGGAGCCTATGGAAAAACGCCAGCAACGCGGCCTTTTTACGGTTCCTGGCCTTTTGCTGG
CCTTTTGCTCACATGTTCTTTCCTGCGTTATCCCCTGATTCTGTGGATAACCGTATTACCGCCTTTGAGT
GAGCTGATACCGCTCGCCGCAGCCGAACGACCGAGCGCAGCGAGTCAGTGAGCGAGGAAGCGGAAG
Features (pLannotate 1.2.2; 21 found; start..end, strand, type, name):
      2..94      +  CDS            lacI (fragment): lac repressor; lacI; The lac repressor binds to the lac operator to inhibit transcription in E. coli. This inhibition can be relieved by adding lactose or isopropyl-β-D-thiogalactopyranoside (IPTG).
    107..128     +  protein_bind   CAP binding site: CAP binding activates transcription in the presence of cAMP. E. coli catabolite activator protein
    143..173     +  promoter       lac promoter: promoter for the E. coli lac operon
    181..197     +  protein_bind   lac operator: The lac repressor binds to the lac operator to inhibit transcription in E. coli. This inhibition can be relieved by adding lactose or isopropyl-β-D-thiogalactopyranoside (IPTG). lac repressor encoded by lacI
    270..391     -  polyA_signal   SV40 poly(A) signal: SV40 polyadenylation signal
    386..544     -  CDS            ble (fragment): BLE_KLEPN - Experimental evidence at protein level: Swiss-Prot protein existence level 1. Binding protein with a strong affinity to the bleomycin family of antibiotics. Binds to CL990; an antimitotic-antibiotic compound. From Klebsiella pneumoniae.
    565..1359    -  CDS            NeoR/KanR: aminoglycoside phosphotransferase from Tn5; aph(3')-II (or nptII); confers resistance to neomycin, kanamycin, and G418 (Geneticin®)
   1426..1755    -  promoter       SV40 promoter: SV40 enhancer and early promoter
   1769..2197    -  rep_origin     f1 ori (sequence partly withheld): f1 bacteriophage origin of replication; arrow indicates direction of (+) strand synthesis
   2218..2239    -  promoter       SV40 promoter (fragment): SV40 enhancer and early promoter
   2243..2467    -  polyA_signal   bGH poly(A) signal: bovine growth hormone polyadenylation signal
   2570..3259    -  CDS            IGHG1 (fragment): IGHG1_HUMAN - Experimental evidence at protein level: Swiss-Prot protein existence level 1. Constant region of immunoglobulin heavy chains. Immunoglobulins, also known as antibodies, are membrane-bound or secreted glycoproteins produced by B lymphocytes. In the recognition phase of humoral immunity, the membrane-bound immunoglobulins serve as receptors which, upon binding of a specific antigen, trigger the clonal expansion and differentiation of B lymphocytes into immunoglobulins- secreting plasma cells. Secreted immunoglobulins mediate the effector phase of humoral immunity, which results in
   3298..3936    -  CDS            SOST: SOST_HUMAN - Experimental evidence at protein level: Swiss-Prot protein existence level 1. Negative regulator of bone growth that acts through inhibition of Wnt signaling and bone formation. From Homo sapiens (Human).
   3996..4014    -  promoter       T7 promoter: promoter for bacteriophage T7 RNA polymerase
   4030..4063    -  LTR            5' LTR (truncated) (fragment): truncated 5' long terminal repeat (LTR) from HIV-1
   4059..4262    -  promoter       CMV promoter: human cytomegalovirus (CMV) immediate early promoter
   4263..4642    -  enhancer       CMV enhancer: human cytomegalovirus immediate early enhancer
   4797..4849    +  misc_feature   bom (fragment): basis of mobility region from pBR322
   4908..5012    +  promoter       AmpR promoter: bla
   5013..5873    +  CDS            AmpR: β-lactamase; bla; confers resistance to ampicillin, carbenicillin, and related antibiotics
   6044..6632    +  rep_origin     ori: high-copy-number ColE1/pMB1/pBR322/pUC origin of replication
