[The description below was written by a language model from this plasmid's Addgene catalogue record and pLannotate feature annotations shown in this document.]
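Description:
SOST/pcDNA3.1+ is a mammalian expression plasmid built on the pcDNA3.1+ backbone that carries the human SOST gene, which encodes sclerostin, a secreted negative regulator of bone formation that acts by inhibiting Wnt signaling. The insert was placed between the HindIII and BamHI sites of the polylinker, both of which remain intact. In bacteria the plasmid replicates at high copy from a ColE1/pUC-type origin and is selected through the β-lactamase (AmpR) gene. An f1 origin is also present, which allows single-stranded DNA production. For mammalian cells, an SV40 enhancer/early promoter drives the Tn5 NeoR/KanR aminoglycoside phosphotransferase, terminated by an SV40 poly(A) signal, so stable transfectants can be selected with G418.

The expression cassette uses the human CMV immediate-early enhancer and promoter, followed by a T7 promoter that serves as a sequencing primer site and could support in vitro transcription. The SOST coding sequence comes next, and the bovine growth hormone polyadenylation signal ends the cassette. The sequenced record, at about 6.8 kb, also contains a roughly 690 bp fragment of the human IGHG1 immunoglobulin heavy-chain constant region. It lies immediately downstream of SOST in the same orientation, which suggests a SOST–IgG Fc fusion, although the catalogue fields do not mention this and the feature table alone does not confirm the reading frame. Small annotated fragments such as the lacI, ble, bom and HIV LTR matches are likely backbone remnants or incidental similarity calls. The associated publication title identifies SOST as an LRP5/LRP6 ligand and Wnt inhibitor, so the construct is probably used to produce SOST protein in cultured mammalian cells for Wnt signaling and receptor-binding studies.
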