Addgene plasmid #10842: SOST/pcDNA3.1+
Depositing lab: Xi He. Publication: SOST is a ligand for LRP5/LRP6 and a Wnt signaling inhibitor. Semenov M, Tamai K, He X. J Biol Chem. 2005 Jul 22. 280(29):26770-5. 10.1074/jbc.M504308200 PubMed 15908424.
Backbone
  Vector backbone: pcDNA3.1+
  Backbone size w/o insert (bp): 5428
  Vector type: Mammalian Expression
  Selectable markers: Neomycin (select with G418)
Growth in bacteria
  Bacterial resistance: Ampicillin, 100 μg/mL
  Growth temperature: 37°C
  Growth strain: DH5alpha
  Copy number: High Copy
Gene/Insert
  Gene/Insert name: SOST
  Species: H. sapiens (human)
  Entrez Gene: SOST (a.k.a. CDD, DAND6, SOST1, VBCH)
  Cloning method: Restriction Enzyme; 5′ cloning site HindIII (not destroyed); 3′ cloning site BamHI (not destroyed)
  Sequencing primers: 5′ T7
Terms and licenses: Academic/Nonprofit Terms; Industry Terms: Not Available to Industry
How to cite: SOST/pcDNA3.1+ was a gift from Xi He (Addgene plasmid # 10842 ; http://n2t.net/addgene:10842 ; RRID:Addgene_10842)
