>Addgene plasmid #10842 | SOST/pcDNA3.1+ | addgene partial sequence | sequence record 17844 | T7 5'-TAATACGACTCACTATAGGG-3'
CTTGTCGACGATTCAGATTTTCCACCATGCAGCTCCCACTGGCCCTGTGTCTCGTCTGCCTGCTGGTACA
CACAGCCTTCCGTGTAGTGGAGGGCCAGGGGTGGCAGGCGTTCAAGAATGATGCCACGGAAATCATCCCC
GAGCTCGGAGAGTACCCCGAGCCTCCACCGGAGCTGGAGAACAACAAGACCATGAACCGGGCGGAGAACG
GAGGGCGGCCTCCCCACCACCCCTTTGAGACCAAAGACGTGTCCGAGTACAGCTGCCGCGAGCTGCACTT
CACCCGCTACGTGACCGATGGGCCGTGCCGCAGCGCCAAGCCGGTCACCGAGCTGGTGTGCTCCGGCCAG
TGCGGCCCGGCGCGCCTGCTGCCCAACGCCATCGGCCGCGGCAAGTGGTGGCGACCTAGTGGGCCCGACT
TCCGCTGCATCCCCGACCGCTACCGCGCGCAGCGCGTGCAGCTGCT
