>Addgene plasmid #10842 | SOST/pcDNA3.1+ | addgene partial sequence | sequence record 140085 | BGH-rev 5'-TAGAAGGCACAGTCGAGG-3'
ACTCGAGCGGCCGCCACTGTGCTGGATATCTGCAGAATTCCACCACACTGGACTAGTGGATCTTCATTTA
CCCGGAGACAGGGAGAGGCTCTTCTGCGTGTAGTGGTTGTGCAGAGCCTCATGCATCACGGAGCATGAGA
AGACGTTCCCCTGCTGCCACCTGCTCTTGTCCACGGTGAGCTTGCTGTAGAGGAAGAAGGAGCCGTCGGA
GTCCAGCACGGGAGGCGTGGTCTTGTAGTTGTTCTCCGGCTGCCCATTGCTCTCCCACTCCACGGCGATG
TCGCTGGGATAGAAGCCTTTGACCAGGCAGGTCAGGCTGACCTGGTTCTTGGTCAGCTCATCCCGGGATG
GGGGCAGGGTGTACACCTGTGGTTCTCGGGGCTGCCCTTTGGCTTTGGAGATGGTTTTCTCGATGGGGGC
TGGGAGGGCTTTGTTGGAGACCTTGCACTTGTACTCCTTGCCATTCAGCCAGCCCTGGTGCAGGACGGTG
AGGACGCTGACCACACGGTACGTGCTGTTGTACTGCCCCTCCCGCGGCTTTGTCTTGGCATTATGCACCT
CCACGCCGTCCACGTACCAGTTGAACTTGACCTCAGGGTCTTCGTGGCTCACGTCCACCACCACGCATGT
GACCTCAGGGGTCCGGGAGATCATGAGGGTGTCCTTGGGTTTTGGGGGGAAGAGGAAGACTGACGGTCCC
CCCAGGAGTTCAGGTGCTGGGCACGGTGGGCATGTGTGAGTTTTGTCACAAGATTTGCCTCCGCCTCCGC
CGGATCCAGAATTCGTGATAACTAGTAGGCGTTCTCCAGCTCGGCCTGGTTGGCTTT
